>Addgene plasmid #147870 | pAc5.1B-lambdaN-HA-DmNot1_1467-1717-K1569A_W | depositor full sequence | sequence record 290317 | Full Sequence
CTTCAAGGAATTAATTCTATATTCTAAAAACACAAATGATACTTCTAAAAAAAATCATGAATGGCATCAA
CTCTGAATCAAATCTTTGCAGATGCACCTACTTCTCATTTCCACTGTCACATCATTTTTCCAGATCTCGC
TGCCTGTTATGTGGCCCACAAACCAAGACACGTTTTATGGCCATTAAAGCTGGCTGATCGTCGCCAAACA
CCAAATACATATCAATATGTACATTCGAGAAAGAAGCGATCAAAGAAGCGTCTTCGGGCGAGTAGGAGAA
TGCGGAGGAGAAGGAGAACGAGCTGATCTAGTATCTCTCCACAATCCAATGCCAACTGACCAACTGGCCA
TATTCGGAGCAATTTGAAGCCAATTTCCATCGCCTGGCGATCGCTCCATTCTTGGCTATATGTTTTTCAC
CGTTCCCGGGGCCATTTTCAAAGACTCGTCGGTAAGATAAGATTGTGTCACTCGCTGTCTCTCTTCATTT
GTCGAAGAATGCTGAGGAATTTCGCGATGACGTCGGCGAGTATTTTGAAGAATGAGAATAATTTGTATTT
ATACGAAAATCAGTTAGTGGAATTTTCTACAAAAACATGTTATCTATAGATAATTTTGTTGCAAAATATG
TTGACTATGACAAAGATTGTATGTATATACCTTTAATGTATTCTCATTTTCTTATGTATTTATAATGGCA
ATGATGATACTGATGATATTTTAAGATGATGCCAGACCACAGGCTGATTTCTGCGTCTTTTGCCGAACGC
AGTGCATGTGCGGTTGTTGTTTTTTGGAATAGTTTCAATTTTCGGACTGTCCGCTTTGATTTCAGTTTCT
TGGCTTATTCAAAAAGCAAAGTAAAGCCAAAAAAGCGAGATGGCAATACCAAATGCGGCAAAACGGTAGT
GGAAGGAAAGGGGTGCGGGGCAGCGGAAGGAAGGGTGGGGCGGGGCGTGGCGGGGTCTGTGGCTGGGCGC
GACGTCACCGACGTTGGAGCCACTCCTTTGACCATGTGTGCGTGTGTGTATTATTCGTGTCTCGCCACTC
GCCGGTTGTTTTTTTCTTTTTATCTCGCTCTCTCTAGCGCCATCTCGTACGCATGCTCAACGCACCGCAT
GTTGCCGTGTCCTTTATGCGTCATTTTGGCTCGAAATAGGCAATTATTTAAACAAAGATTAGTCAACGAA
AACGCTAAAATAAATAAGTCTACAATATGGTTACTTATTGCCATGTGTGTGCAGCCAACGATAGCAACAA
AAGCAACAACACAGTGGCTTTCCCTCTTTCACTTTTTGTTTGCAAGCGCGTGCGAGCAAGACGGCACGAC
CGGCAAACGCAATTACGCTGACAAAGAGCAGACGAAGTTTTGGCCGAAAAACATCAAGGCGCCTGATACG
AATGCATTTGCAATAACAATTGCGATATTTAATATTGTTTATGAAGCTGTTTGACTTCAAAACACACAAA
AAAAAAAATAAAACAAATTATTTGAAAGAGAATTAGGAATCGGACAGCTTATCGTTACGGGCTAACAGCA
CACCGAGACGAAATAGCTTACCTGACGTCACAGCCTCTGGAAGAACTGCCGCCAAGCAGAGAGAGAGAGA
AAAAGAGGGAGAGCAGCTTAGACCGCATGTGCTTGTGTGTGAGGCGTCTCTCTCTTCGTCTCCTGTTTGC
GCAAACGCATAGACTGCACTGAGAAAATCGATTACCTATTTTTTATGAATGAATATTTGCACTATTACTA
TTCAAAACTATTAAGATAGCAATCACATTCAATAGCCAAATACTATACCACCTGAGCGATGCAACGAAAT
GATCAATTTGAGCAAAAATGCTGCATATTTAGGACGGCATCATTATAGAAATGCTTCTTGCTGTGTACTT
TTCTCTCGTCTGGCAGCTGTTTCGCCGTTATTGTTAAAACCGGCTTAAGTTAGGTGTGTTTTCTACGACT
AGTGATGCCCCTACTAGAAGATGTGTGTTGCACAAATGTCCCTGAATAACCAATTTGAAGTGCAGATAGC
AGTAAACGTAAGCTAATATGAATATTATTTAACTGTAATGTTTTAATATCGCTGGACATTACTAATAAAC
CCACTATAAACACATGTACATATGTATGTTTTGGCATACAATGAGTAGTTGGGGAAAAAATGTGTAAAAG
CACCGTGACCATCACAGCATAAAGATAACCAGCTGAAGTATCGAATATGAGTAACCCCCAAATTGAATCA
CATGCCGCAACTGATAGGACCCATGGAAGTACACTCTTCATGGCGATATACAAGACACACACAAGCACGA
ACACCCAGTTGCGGAGGAAATTCTCCGTAAATGAAAACCCAATCGGCGAACAATTCATACCCATATATGG
TAAAAGTTTTGAACGCGACTTGAGAGCGGAGAGCATTGCGGCTGATAAGGTTTTAGCGCTAAGCGGGCTT
TATAAAACGGGCTGCGGGACCAGTTTTCATATCACTACCGTTTGAGTTCTTGTGCTGTGTGGATACTCCT
CCCGACACAAAGCCGCTCCATCAGCCAGCAGTCGTCTAATCCAGAGACCCCGGATCGGGGTACCAACATG
GACGCACAAACACGACGACGTGAGCGTCGCGCTGAGAAACAAGCTCAATGGAAAGCTGCAAACGGTGGAT
CTCCTCCACATATGGCTTACCCATACGATGTTCCAGATTACGCTCCTCCAAGCTTAATTAAGATGCGCTA
TTCATACGTGGACGTAAACGTGAGCAACTTCCAGCTTATTGGTCAGCAGTTGGTACTGCCACCCAATACT
CCGTTCCTGCACGCCAATCCCGGAATCAAACACATGGTCGTCAACGCCGTGGAGCGCACGATAACCGACT
GGTTGCAGCCTATTGTGGACCGAAGCATCCGCATTGCCTGTGCCACCACCGAGCAGATCATCCGCAAGGA
CTTCGCCCTGGATGCTGACGAGAACCGAATGCGCACTGCCGCTCATCAGATGGTACGAAACCTTGCCGCC
GGCATGGCCATGATTACCGGTGCGGATGAGATAGCGCGTGCTATTAGCCAGAATCTGCACAAGGCCTTGC
TGTCGGGTCTAAATGGGATGCCCAGCATGGCTGAGATCCAAGCTGCTGCTATGCAGTTAGCCAGCGAAAA
TGTTGAGCTAGTTTGCGCTTTCATTCAGAAAACATCTGCTGAAAAGGCAGCCGCAGAGATCGATAGGCGT
CTAAGCACCGATTTCGAGACCAGAAAAATTGCTCGTGAAGAGGGCAACCGCTTTGTGGACGCCCAGATCC
TCACCTATCAACAGGAGCGTCTTCCAGAAGCAGTGCGCATCAAGGTGGGCGCGGCTCCAGCTACACTTTA
TGCTGTGTACTCGGAGTTCGCTAGAAGCATACCTGGCTTCCAGCAGATGAGCGATCGCGATATTGCCCTG
TTTGTGCCCAAGCCGACGGATTTGTCTCAGCCAAATGTGTTTGCTAATTGATCTAGAGGGCCCGCGGTTC
GAAGGTAAGCCTATCCCTAACCCTCTCCTCGGTCTCGATTCTACGCGTACCGGTCATCATCACCATCACC
ATTGAGTTTAAACCCGCTGATCAGCCTCGACTGTGCCTTCTAAGGCCTGAGCTCGCTGATCAGCCTCGAT
CGAGGATCCAGACATGATAAGATACATTGATGAGTTTGGACAAACCACAACTAGAATGCAGTGAAAAAAA
TGCTTTATTTGTGAAATTTGTGATGCTATTGCTTTATTTGTAACCATTATAAGCTGCAATAAACAAGTTA
ACAACAACAATTGCATTCATTTTATGTTTCAGGTTCAGGGGGAGGTGTGGGAGGTTTTTTAAAGCAAGTA
AAACCTCTACAAATGTGGTATGGCTGATTATGATCAGTCGACCGATGCCCTTGAGAGCCTTCAACCCAGT
CAGCTCCTTCCGGTGGGCGCGGGGCATGACTATCGTCGCCGCACTTATGACTGTCTTCTTTATCATGCAA
CTCGTAGGACAGGTGCCGGCAGCGCTCTGGGTCATTTTCGGCGAGGACCGCTTTCGCTGGAGCGCGACGA
TGATCGGCCTGTCGCTTGCGGTATTCGGAATCTTGCACGCCCTCGCTCAAGCCTTCGTCACTGGTCCCGC
CACCAAACGTTTCGGCGAGAAGCAGGCCATTATCGCCGGCATGGCGGCCGACGCGCTGGGCTACGTCTTG
CTGGCGTTCGCGACGCGAGGCTGGATGGCCTTCCCCATTATGATTCTTCTCGCTTCCGGCGGCATCGGGA
TGCCCGCGTTGCAGGCCATGCTGTCCAGGCAGGTAGATGACGACCATCAGGGACAGCTTCAAGGATCGCT
CGCGGCTCTTACCAGCCAGCAAAAGGCCAGGAACCGTAAAAAGGCCGCGTTGCTGGCGTTTTTCCATAGG
CTCCGCCCCCCTGACGAGCATCACAAAAATCGACGCTCAAGTCAGAGGTGGCGAAACCCGACAGGACTAT
AAAGATACCAGGCGTTTCCCCCTGGAAGCTCCCTCGTGCGCTCTCCTGTTCCGACCCTGCCGCTTACCGG
ATACCTGTCCGCCTTTCTCCCTTCGGGAAGCGTGGCGCTTTCTCAATGCTCACGCTGTAGGTATCTCAGT
TCGGTGTAGGTCGTTCGCTCCAAGCTGGGCTGTGTGCACGAACCCCCCGTTCAGCCCGACCGCTGCGCCT
TATCCGGTAACTATCGTCTTGAGTCCAACCCGGTAAGACACGACTTATCGCCACTGGCAGCAGCCACTGG
TAACAGGATTAGCAGAGCGAGGTATGTAGGCGGTGCTACAGAGTTCTTGAAGTGGTGGCCTAACTACGGC
TACACTAGAAGGACAGTATTTGGTATCTGCGCTCTGCTGAAGCCAGTTACCTTCGGAAAAAGAGTTGGTA
GCTCTTGATCCGGCAAACAAACCACCGCTGGTAGCGGTGGTTTTTTTGTTTGCAAGCAGCAGATTACGCG
CAGAAAAAAAGGATCTCAAGAAGATCCTTTGATCTTTTCTACGGGGTCTGACGCTCAGTGGAACGAAAAC
TCACGTTAAGGGATTTTGGTCATGAGATTATCAAAAAGGATCTTCACCTAGATCCTTTTAAATTAAAAAT
GAAGTTTTAAATCAATCTAAAGTATATATGAGTAAACTTGGTCTGACAGTTACCAATGCTTAATCAGTGA
GGCACCTATCTCAGCGATCTGTCTATTTCGTTCATCCATAGTTGCCTGACTCCCCGTCGTGTAGATAACT
ACGATACGGGAGGGCTTACCATCTGGCCCCAGTGCTGCAATGATACCGCGAGACCCACGCTCACCGGCTC
CAGATTTATCAGCAATAAACCAGCCAGCCGGAAGGGCCGAGCGCAGAAGTGGTCCTGCAACTTTATCCGC
CTCCATCCAGTCTATTAATTGTTGCCGGGAAGCTAGAGTAAGTAGTTCGCCAGTTAATAGTTTGCGCAAC
GTTGTTGCCATTGCTGCAGGCATCGTGGTGTCACGCTCGTCGTTTGGTATGGCTTCATTCAGCTCCGGTT
CCCAACGATCAAGGCGAGTTACATGATCCCCCATGTTGTGCAAAAAAGCGGTTAGCTCCTTCGGTCCTCC
GATCGTTGTCAGAAGTAAGTTGGCCGCAGTGTTATCACTCATGGTTATGGCAGCACTGCATAATTCTCTT
ACTGTCATGCCATCCGTAAGATGCTTTTCTGTGACTGGTGAGTACTCAACCAAGTCATTCTGAGAATAGT
GTATGCGGCGACCGAGTTGCTCTTGCCCGGCGTCAACACGGGATAATACCGCGCCACATAGCAGAACTTT
AAAAGTGCTCATCATTGGAAAACGTTCTTCGGGGCGAAAACTCTCAAGGATCTTACCGCTGTTGAGATCC
AGTTCGATGTAACCCACTCGTGCACCCAACTGATCTTCAGCATCTTTTACTTTCACCAGCGTTTCTGGGT
GAGCAAAAACAGGAAGGCAAAATGCCGCAAAAAAGGGAATAAGGGCGACACGGAAATGTTGAATACTCAT
ACTCTTCCTTTTTCAATATTATTGAAGCATTTATCAGGGTTATTGTCTCATGAGCGGATACATATTTGAA
TGTATTTAGAAAAATAAACAAATAGGGGTTCCGCGCACATTTCCCCGAAAAGTGCCACCTGACGTCTAAG
AAACCATTATTATCATGACATTAACCTATAAAAATAGGCGTATCACGAGGCCCTTTCGT
Features (pLannotate 1.2.2; 10 found; start..end, strand, type, name):
     56..2568    +  promoter       Ac5 promoter: Drosophila melanogaster actin 5C promoter
   2588..2653    +  CDS            N (fragment): REGN_LAMBD - Experimental evidence at protein level: Swiss-Prot protein existence level 1. Plays a role as a transcriptional antitermination factor that allows the virus to initiate its lytic phase. Activates expression of the delayed viral early genes by modifying host RNA polymerase (RNAP) into a form that is resistant to termination signals. This antitermination function requires the host NusA protein which serves to stabilize the interaction between antitermination protein N and host RNA polymerase. From Escherichia phage lambda (Bacteriophage lambda).
   2678..2704    +  CDS            3xHA (fragment): three tandem HA epitope tags
   3504..3545    +  CDS            V5 tag: epitope tag from simian virus 5
   3645..3779    -  polyA_signal   SV40 poly(A) signal: SV40 polyadenylation signal
   3802..3886    -  CDS            large T antigen (fragment): large T antigen from SV40 (simian virus 40)
   3887..4357    +  CDS            TcR (fragment): tetracycline efflux protein; tet; confers resistance to tetracycline
   4401..4989    -  rep_origin     ori: high-copy-number ColE1/pMB1/pBR322/pUC origin of replication
   5160..6020    -  CDS            AmpR: β-lactamase; bla; confers resistance to ampicillin, carbenicillin, and related antibiotics
   6021..6125    -  promoter       AmpR promoter: bla
