[The description below was written by a language model from this plasmid's Addgene catalogue record and pLannotate feature annotations shown in this document.]
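Description:
pAc5.1B-lambdaN-HA-DmNot1_1467-1717-K1569A_W is a 6,219 nt insect cell expression plasmid. The catalogue lists its backbone as unknown, but the name and the annotated parts point to a pAc5.1-type vector. Expression is driven by the constitutive Drosophila melanogaster actin 5C (Ac5) promoter and terminated by an SV40 polyadenylation signal. In bacteria, the plasmid is maintained through a ColE1/pUC-type origin and selected with ampicillin via the β-lactamase gene and its own promoter. The record lists it as low copy, even though the origin is annotated as a high-copy type. Short annotated fragments of the SV40 large T antigen and of a tetracycline resistance gene appear to be non-functional backbone remnants.

The open reading frame begins with a short fragment of the bacteriophage lambda N protein, followed by an HA epitope (annotated as part of a 3xHA tag). Next comes the insert, which is not annotated in the feature table but lies in the gap before a downstream V5 tag. According to the catalogue, it encodes residues 1467–1717 of Drosophila Not1, the scaffold subunit of the CCR4-NOT deadenylase complex, carrying a K1569A substitution. The "_W" suffix in the name is not explained. The record also does not indicate whether the V5 tag is translated in frame with the insert.

The lambda N peptide binds BoxB RNA hairpins, so fusions of this kind are generally used in tethering assays, where the protein is artificially recruited to a BoxB-containing reporter mRNA in Drosophila cultured cells. The HA tag allows detection or immunoprecipitation. The associated publication concerns CNOT1 and CNOT9 interactions in miRNA-mediated silencing, which suggests the point mutant was designed to test one such interaction surface.
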