Addgene plasmid #147870: pAc5.1B-lambdaN-HA-DmNot1_1467-1717-K1569A_W
Purpose: Insect Expression of DmNot1_1467-1717-K1569A
Depositing lab: Elisa Izaurralde. Depositing organization: Max Planck Institute for Developmental Biology. Publication: A DDX6-CNOT1 complex and W-binding pockets in CNOT9 reveal direct links between miRNA target recognition and silencing. Chen Y, Boland A, Kuzuoglu-Ozturk D, Bawankar P, Loh B, Chang CT, Weichenrieder O, Izaurralde E. Mol Cell. 2014 Jun 5;54(5):737-50. doi: 10.1016/j.molcel.2014.03.034. Epub 2014 Apr 24. PubMed 24768540.
Backbone
  Vector backbone: Unknown
  Vector type: Insect Expression
Growth in bacteria
  Bacterial resistance: Ampicillin, 100 μg/mL
  Growth temperature: 37°C
  Growth strain: DH5alpha
  Copy number: Low Copy
Gene/Insert
  Gene/Insert name: DmNot1_1467-1717-K1569A
  Species: D. melanogaster (fly)
  Entrez Gene: Not1 (a.k.a. Dmel_CG34407, CG1874, CG1884, CG34407, Dmel\CG34407, Dmel_CG1874, Dmel_CG1884, NOT, NOT1, anon-EST:Liang-1.29, anon-WO0118547.221, clone 1.29, not1)
  Cloning method: Unknown
Terms and licenses: Academic/Nonprofit Terms; Industry Terms: Not Available to Industry
Depositor comments: sequence given by NCBI: NM_001103772.2. Plasmids from this collection were made available to the research community and donated after the lab closed. Please note that the sequence provided by the depositing laboratory may be theoretical/predicted or based on Sanger sequencing results. There may be discrepancies between sequencing results obtained by Addgene and the depositor sequence. If an Addgene verified sequence is not available, please contact before placing your order to request that our lab fully sequence the plasmid.
How to cite: pAc5.1B-lambdaN-HA-DmNot1_1467-1717-K1569A_W was a gift from Elisa Izaurralde (Addgene plasmid # 147870 ; http://n2t.net/addgene:147870 ; RRID:Addgene_147870)
